>Addgene plasmid #168151 | pMS18: pHelper(PmcCAST)_PmcPSP1 | addgene full sequence | sequence record 330728 | Addgene NGS Result
ATCCGAATTCGAGCTCGGCGCGCCTGCAGGTCGACAAGCTTGCGGCCGCATAATGCTTAAGTCGAACAGA
AAGTAATCGTATTGTACACGGCCGCATAATCGAAATTAATACGACTCACTATAGGGGAATTGTGAGCGGA
TAACAATTCCCCATCTTAGTATATTAGTTAAGTATAAGAAGGAGATATACATATGACAGCTATATTAATT
CAAAGTGAGGAATATGTAGACTTAACATTTAAGCTAAGAGGCGCACCGATTCCTCTTGACAACGGTTATC
TTACCTACGCTGCCTTATCCCGTATTTGTCCCCCACTACATGAACTAAAGTCTATTGGGATTCATCCGAT
TGCTGGAATACCGACCAGGAACAATTTGCTTGAGCTAACTGCTCAATCTCGTCTAAAAATTCGGATTTAT
CATCAGCAAATTCCTTTAATTTATCCTTATTTAGCGGGTCAAGCTTTTCATATAGGTCAAAATTTTTATC
AACTAGATATCCCCGACTACAAACCGTTAATTTCTTCAGAAAGTGTCTATTCCAGATTAGTGATAATTAA
AGGGTTCCAAGACTCTACTAACTTTATTGAAGCTGTGCAACGGCAAATGGATAATTTAGGAATACAAGGA
AAAATTGAACTTCTTACCCGACAAGATGGAACACCTCAACGAAGACAATTAACCATCAATAAAGAAGGGA
AACAGTTTAAAGTTAGAGGATTTGGCGTAAAAATCAGTGAACTCAATCCTGAAGATTCCTTAACCTTGCA
AGAACAGGGAATTGGCGGGAAACGAAAGATGATGTGTGGAATATTTGTCCCAGCGACTCGCAGCAAGGAA
GAAGAGGAAACCTGATGATAGTCTCTACCCAACCCAAAATTTCCCTATCTCTCCATGCTGCGGATACGAC
AATAATGCACCGCGTCGGAATGACCGGACTTTACATGACTTTAAAGCGATTGGAAAAGCAATATCCCTTA
TCTCGTCAACGGGGAGGACATATATCATGGTTTTTGACTGCTGATACTATTGAATTATTCTGGGAAGGAA
GTGATTTCATCGCCTTATCTTGGTTAATTAATGAGTCTTTTCAATTAGATGATACAGGTTTAATTCATTT
AGTAGGATTAGACAATGATCGAATAGATTTAAGGCAGAAAATCCATATTCATGAGGGAATATGCGGTGTT
TTTCTACGTCTTAATAAGTTTTATCAAGCAGGAGAGATAATTAACACTGAACTAAGGTTTGAAGAAAAAC
AAGTCGAGTATCAATATAAATCCCTAACTTGGTACGCACATCAAACCTTTGCAGAGAAGTTATGCGAGGC
AGATACCCAACAACTCAGACATGATTACATTCAAATAACCAGTTGGTTGTATTTAGGGGGAATTGTTCGC
CATGCTCGGACGCAGAATACTACAAAACTAGAAGAGAAACCTGAATACGCTTTAGCATTATTATTTGTAC
CAGTAGTTTGTCATTATTGCTTACTTCATATACCATCAGAAGACTTAAAAGAAAGGAAACCCCATCGCTA
CTTGGTGGTGATTCCAGAAATAAAGGATTTTGAAGACGCTTCTCAAAGGAGATGGCGATTACAGCAATTA
GAAACTAAACAGTTTCATGTTAGTAGCCTTGGGGAAGCAGGATTACTTTATTACAGCTTAGACGATATTC
AGCCTGAAGTGGCCTACTATCAAGCTTGTCAAGTTTGGTTATATGAAAAAACAAATAAAGCTTCTCGTCA
ACGGACATTGATGAGTATAGAAGAAATTAAAATTGATAAGAATATTTTAATCACTTATCAACAGGTGCAA
AAATACTTTAAAACTAATTATCAGATAATTAAATATAAGCAAATTTTTATTAAGGTCAATCCGATTCGCT
CCCTGATTGCTGATAATTTAGTGAAAGGAATCCATTGGTGGTCTAATTTTTGGGAAAAATTGGTGATAGA
GGATTCAAAAGAATATTTATTTAACCAGTTATTTTCCAATCGAGAAGGATTCATCATAATGGCAGAGAAT
AGTGAAGAAGACAAGCAGTATCTTATTTTTATTAAGGTATTTCAGCAAGCTATGAAGGGCAACTTTGCTA
AAATTTATGCCAAAACAGAGGAAGGTAAAGATCCTCCAATTAAGAAGAAAGTTGAACGATTAAGGGCAGA
GCTAAACTATTGTTATGATGAATTGTCGTTTAAGGAATATTTGTCTGACTTTTTAGTAAGAGGGGGATTA
AATAAGTATTTTAATGAGCATCAGGAAGAGATTGCACTACTAATTAAAAAATCACCTTGGCAAGAAATAA
GAATTTGGTCATTGTTAGCGATCGCCAGTTATAAACCCAAAGATAAACTCACTAATAGGGATGATAGTTC
ATTGTCAAACAATCAAAAACTAGAAGAAGTGAATGATGACTCAGAAGAAGAATGACAGTAATATCCCAAA
TTATTATCTTTACGGAACAGTCCTCACTCGTTATGGTTTAGCTTCCTTAAATCATGACATTAGACGAGGA
AATAAGACTATTCTGCAAAAAGGCTATTGGAATAATGGTAAAATTCATTCTTTTGTAGGTTCAAGTGCAA
TTCGTTGGGCGTTACGTTTTTATCTTCAAAAGCAAGGTTATTTAGTTAATCGAGTCTGGGATGAGGAAGA
ACATATTAATCGGTTAACAAGTGAAGATTTCGATCCAGAAAAATTTTATGATGATGATATTTTTGGGTTT
GCTTTATTAGAGTCTGCTGAAACAGAGGAGGACACTTCAACAACAAAGAGAAAAAAGAAACAAACAAAGA
CCAGCACTCCTAATCAGCGAATGGGTGCTTTAGGGATGAATATGGCTGTTTCGCTAACGCCTTATGATGG
TGCAGTTAAGTTAGGGGCAAAAAGTGGCAGAGAGAAGGATAGTACATCTCTCCATTTTACAGAATATCAT
GCAACTCGATATCAATATTATTTTGGAATTGATGCCACTCATCTCAAAGATTTTTCGCGGATTTTACCTA
TGATAGATGGGATTATGAATCTGCCCAAGGTAGGAGGGAGTAGTAATATTTTTAATTATCCTTTCTGTCC
CGATAGTTTGGTATTTCAATGGACAAATCATTTTGCTTCATATATTTCCTATTGCTTTGAATATTGCGAT
CCTAAGAGTAAGGAAGCAAAACTTTCACAAGAGTTTATAGATGAAGTGGAATGCGGACAGATTGACCCTA
GTAAATTGTGGATTGGGGGAACAATTGTTAAGGATTTACAGCAATTGGATAATTTTGAAAGTTCCCCTTT
GAACAAGGCGCATATTTATCGTAATCGAAATGAAATGATTGAAGCTTTGAAAACAGTCATTAAAAGAGAT
TTGGGCTTGGAAGAATCAAAATGATTGCACCATTAATTCTCTATTTGGATGTTCCATTTACGACTTTTCG
GGAGTCCCATGCAAGGGAAATGGGAAAAACCTATCCTGTTCCTCCTCCAGCGACAGTGTATGGGATGTTG
TTGTCTTTGGTAGGAGAAACGAATGTCTATCGCCACTGTGGGGTAGAATTGGCCATTGCAATGTTATCTA
GCCCCAAAAAGTCGCGAATTTTGCGTCAAATGAGACGGTTTAAGAATGCTGATTTTAGCCATCCAGAGAA
TGTTATTCCCTGTTATCAAGAAATTTTGTCTAATCTGAAGTGTTTGATTTGGGTTCGTTCTGACGAGGAA
AAGATACAACCAAGTTTAAGGGAGAGGATACAGTTAGCGTTTGACCATCCTGAGCTAGTAAGACGGTTTG
GTTGTTTATTTTTGGGAGAAAGTGACCAGTTGATTAAAACGATCAAACTTGCAAGGGAAGATTATCTAGA
GGGAGTGAGACAGTGGGCGATTAGAGATAATCGAGGCAGGTTAACTTTACCCTATTGGGTTGACCATGTG
GGGTCAAGAAATACCCGATTTTTGAGGTATCGGATTGAGGAAATGGATAGATTATCACCTCCTGATTTAG
CCTGGACAATGGTTCAATCTCCGATTTGACCTAGGCTGCTGCCACCGCTGAGCAATAACTAGCATAACCC
CTTGGGGCCTCTAAACGGGTCTTGAGGGGTTTTTTGCTGAAACCTCAGGCATTTGAGAAGCACACGGTCA
CACTGCTTCCGGTAGTCAATAAACCGGTAAACCAGCAATAGACATAAGCGGCTATTTAACGACCCTCGGG
ATCTCGACGCTCTCCCTTATGCGACTCCTGCATTAGGAAATTAATACGACTCACTATAGGGGAATTGTGA
GCGGATAACAATTCCCCTGTAGAAATAATTTTGTTTAACTTTAATAAGGAGATATACCATGAAAGAGCAA
TTTGAACAATGGGTTGCTCGCCTTCAAATATCCGAGGCAGGGCAAAAAATTATTGAGAAAGTTCGCTCAT
CTGAGCCATCCCGTCGCGTTGGTGGCGGTAGCAAGAATGTTTCGGGACGCTACCCTAGTCGCAAGATGGG
AGTCACGATTCAATTTGAGTCTCATCGGGTTGAACTGCCAATTATCTATCAGTTAGAACATGATAAAGAT
GTTCTAGAATTCTACGATCAACCACCGCAAATTAAACTTGACTATCAAGCAAGTAACGGACGTAGATTAG
GCGTTTTACACACCCCAGATTTATTTGTCATCCGAACCAATTCGGCTGGTTGGGAAGAGTGTAAAACTGA
GCAGGATTTGAAAAAACTAGCAGAGAAAAACCCCAATCGTTACTTTTACTCTGAAGAAAATAATCAATGG
CATTCCTTGCCAGGAGAAGTTTATGCTAACCAGTTTGGGCTTTATCACCGCATTCATTCAGATCGCGAAA
TCAATTGGGTTCTGCAACGTAATTTGCAATTTTTAGAAGATTATTATCGCTCAGAATCTCTAGTAGTGGA
AGAAGCGATCGCTCAATCATTACTTGCAATTGTGTCATCTCAACCAGGAATCACTTTAGCAGAATTACTC
AATCGGTCAACAGGAGCTAAATCTGACGATATCTACACCTTAATTATTCAAGAGCAAATCTATATTGATT
TAAATGCTACACCACTAGCTGAACCAGAAAGATGTCTAATCTTCCGTGACGAGCAAACTGCTAGTGCTTA
TAGATTAATGGTTGAGCAACCAAGTGTAAGTCTTCCGGCTATCTCTCCTGTAGTCAATATTGTTACTGGA
GCAACTGTTAGTTGGGACGGCAAAGGTTTAAATATCATCCATGTTGGAGAAACAGAGGTTATACTTGGCG
CAGAAAATAATCAGTTAATTGAACTCAAAAAAGCTATATTTGAGAATCTGGTTCGCCAAGGAAAAATCAC
AAGTCTCCAAACACCAGAAAAAACAGCTATTAGCACAGAATCTTGGCAGCGATTTCATCAAGCTAGTCCT
GAAGACCAAGCAGAAGCCCTTGAACGCTACAAAACTATCGAACCTTACTTAAACGGACATCCTCCAGAAA
ACGAAACAATACCAGCCCGTACCATTCGTCACTGGAAAGCTAAATATTTAATTGCAATTCAAAAATACGG
TTGCGGCTACATTGGGCTTTTGTCCCATCGCAGTGTCAAAGGTAATCGACAGCGCAAGCTGCCCGAAGAC
ACCTTAGCAATTATGGAGAAGTTTATTTTAGAAGACTATGAAACTCTTAAACAAAAAAGAATGTGGGAGG
TTCACGCGGCTTTAGTTCGAGCTTGCGAAGAAGCTGGTGTAATTGCTCCGAGCTATAAAGCATTTACCAA
AGAAGTACAACGCCGGACTGGTTACGAACAGACTAAAAAACGCCAAGGTCGTCGTGCCGCTTATCAGCAT
GAATCCTTCTATTGGGAGCTTGCTATAACTACCCCAAGACACGGCGATCGCCCTTTTGAAATTGGGCATA
TAGATCATACTGAGTTAGATGTAGAGCTAGTTTGCTCTGATACAGGTCGCAATCTTGGCAGACCTTGGGC
AACATTTCTCGTAGATGCTTATTCACGGCGATTGCTGGCAGTTTACCTAACGTTTGACTCACCCTCATAT
CGTTCTTGCTTAATGGTGCTAAGAATTTGTGTCAAGCGTCATGGCAGGCTTCCCCAAATTGTAGTGGTAG
ATAACGGTGCAGAGTTTCACAGCGTTTACTTTGAAACACTACTAGCTACTTTTGAATGTACAAAAAAGCA
AAGACCCCCAGCCAAAGCTCGTTTTGGTTCGGTTTGCGAACGCCTATTTGGAACTTCCAATACTCAATTT
GTCCATAACTTACTTGGTAATACACAAATCACTCGTAATGTCCGCCAAGTCACTAAGTCAGTTAACCCTA
AAAATCTAGCTGTATGGACACTTGGTTTACTTTATGAATATCTTTGTGCTTGGGCTTACGAAGTTTATGA
TACAGACGAACATCCGGCACTTTTCCAGAGTCCGAGGGATGCGTTTGCTGCGGGTATGGCGATTGGAGGC
AGTCGGGTTCACCGCATGATTCCTTACGATGAAAACTTTCAGATTCTTACCCTACCTACAACCTCAGAGG
GAAAAGCAAAAGTTCAAGTTGGACGCGGCATAAAAATTAACTACATATACTACTGGTCTAATAGTTTCCG
CGATCCTCAAATTGAAAATACCTCTGTGCAGATAAGATACGACCCGTTTAATATTGGCATCGCTTACGCC
TTTGTTCGAGGACAGTGGGTACAGTGTATCTCTCAATATTATGCAGAACTCCAAGGTCGTTCAGAAAAAG
AACTGAAGTTAGCTAGTATCGAGTTACGCAAACACTATTCAAATCATACACAACAATCTAAAGTTTCGGC
TAAGAATTTAGCAGAATTTTTAGCATCGGTAGAAGCTCAAGAAGCTCTATTAGAACAGCGTTCCTATGAT
GCAGAAGTTAAGGAAGTCTTTAGGGTAATCGAGGGTGGAAAAGCGACAACAAGCCGTAACGAAGAACCAA
AACTTATTCAAGTTACTTTTGCCAATACCGATTTTCAAGCGGATGAAGATGAAGCGATCGTCCCAGAAAC
ACTTGTAGTGTATGAGGAGTTTTAACTATGACAAAATCTACTGGATTTCCGCTTGAACTCCTCACACGGC
CTGCTACAGAAAGGCTTGCTTACTTTGAAAATTACACCGTAGCGCATCCTCGACTTAAAGAAGTCTATGA
AATTCTCATGCGAACGATTGCCGAACCAGCAGGAGCTTCATTTATCTTTGTTTACGGTGCTAGTGGTGTT
GGTAAAACAACTTTGCGACTCCGCGTTGAGCAGAAATTAACAGAACTAGCATTACCTAAATTGGAAAGCG
ATCGCGCTCGTGTTCCTGTTGTTGGTATTGAAGCTATAGCGCCAGAATCGAGATACTTCAACTGGAAAGA
ATACTACACACGCGCCTTAATTACTTTGGAAGAACCATTAATCGATCACAAGTTTGATTACGGTGTGCGT
GGTATCTCTCGCGATAATTTTGGCAAAATTAATGTTGAGTCGAAAGTAGTTGCACCTGCTCTACGCAGAG
CTTTAGAAAATGCTCTCATCCATCGTCATCCAGACGTATTTTTTGTAGATGAAGCACAACATTTTGGTAA
GGTGGCAAGCGGATACAAACTACAAGATCAATTAGACTGTCTCAAATCTTTAGCAAATATGACAGGCATC
TTGCACTGTCTATTAGGAACATACGAACTACTTACATTCCGTAATTTGAGCGGTCAACTCTCACGTCGTA
GTGTTGATATTCATTTCCGCCGTTATTGTGCTGATAGCCCAGAAGATGTACAGGCTTTTAAGAGTGTGTT
GTTAACTTTTCAACAGCATCTGCCACTAGCAGAAACTCCAAATTTAGTCGATCATTGGGAATATTTTTAC
GAACGTACTTTAGGATGTATTGGCACACTGAAAGATTGGCTGAAGCGTGTTCTTAGTGATGCTTTGGATC
GAGAAGCAACAACAATCACTCTCAAAGATTTACAAAAACGTGCTTTGTCGGTTGCTCAGTGTCAGAAAAT
GTTCAAGGAAATTCAAGAGGGTGAACGACAATTATCTGAAACAGAAGCAGATGTGCAAAACTTACGCTCT
GCATTAGGACTTGGCGCAAAACCAATTGTGCTACCCGAAGAAACCCCAAAAACTACTCGTCCGCCAGGAA
AGGTTGGCAAACGCAAACCTAAAAGAGATCCCATCGGAGTGCAGCAAGATGTTAGCTAGTGTATTAGAAA
CATACGAATCTTGGAATTTAAAAAAGCCATTAATTCCACAACGTAGTCGCCTCTATCAACCTCAACCTGT
AGGTATTGGGACTCCTTACATAGAGAGTTTAACAGGTTATATCACACGGATAGCAGAGTTGCATGGAGTT
CTTCCAGGAGTCTTGATGACTAGAGAAATTGCTCCGCTTGTCAATAAAATATATTTCCAAAATGGAGCTA
ATCGAGGTTTTCGTGAAATATTCAACCGTAGTCAAGCGTTAAATGGCATGGGAGAGATGGCAGCAGATTT
AGTTCAAGTGTTGCAAAAATTGACGCTTAGAGATGACTTGCGTTTTTTAACCATGCTGTTTTGGTCTAAC
ATTTTGACTCCACGCAATTTATTTCGTACCAGAAAAGCTTGGTGTCCAATTTGTTATCAAGAGCGGCATC
AAAATGGGCTGGTAGTCTATGAGCAATTGCTTTGGACAATTAACCTAATTACAATTTGCCCGCAGCATCA
AAAACCCTTGGTTGAACTTTGCCCTCACTGTAATCATGAATCACCTTTGTTAAACTGGCGCTCAAGACCT
GGTTACTGTTCAAAGTGTGGAGAGTGGTTAGGCGCAAATCAATGCCTTAAGACATTTACAGATGGTGAAG
GATCAATAAAATTACAGTTGGAGTGGCAGTATTGGACTGCCAATGTTGTAGGAGAGCTAATTTTAGCTTC
TCAATGCTTTGAATCTGCCCCATCAAAAGAAAATATTACAAAATCATTAAATATAGTTATTGATAAAGTT
GCGGAAAATAATGCAGCTGCATTTTCTCGTCTTATTGGAGTACCAAAAAATAGTTTGTGGATGTGGCAGT
CTACTAAAACCTTGCCAGAGCTAAATACACTTCTGAAAATTTGTTACGAATTAGAGATATCGTTGGTAGA
ATTTCTTACTCCAAAAAATCTAATTACTAAATCTTTTACAAAAATCTCGCAGAAGCACCTCCAACTTTCT
CGCACACCAAGGGTATCTCCAAAATCTTTCGACCAATATCAAGTAAAAGATGCTTTATTAGCAATACTTG
CAGGTAATGAAGAACCACCACCAACAATGGAAGAAGTTGGAAAGCGTTTAGGTCATCACAACAGAACTAT
TTCTAGACACTTTCCAGATTTGTGTAGTGCTATTTCTGCTAAATGTCGTAATTACAATAAAGCTTGCCGT
CTCAAAAGCATAGAAAAACTTTGCAGCGAAGTTAGAGAGATTGTCCTTAGCCTTAATGCTCAGGGTGTGT
ATCCCACAGAAGGTCGTGTTTGTGAATTAATGCCAAATCCGGGGTGTTTTAGATATAAACAAGTCCGCGC
TGCTTTTAATGATGCACGACGTGAGTTTGGTTTGTAACTTAAGTCGAACAGAAAGTAATCGTATTGTACA
CGGCCGCATAATCGAAATTAATACGACTCACTATAGGGGAATTGTGAGCGGATAACAATTCCCCATCTTA
GTATATTAGTTAAGTATAAGAAGGAGATATACATGACTATTTACTCAGAACATTGGAGCCTAAATCCTCT
AGAAATCCCGCAACGGAGTCGGTTATTTTCTCTTGAACCTGTGGCAGTGGGAACTCCCTATGCAGAAAGT
CTTAGTAGCTATCTCCATCGTTTAGCGCAGGCGCATTGTTTAACCTCTGAGAAGCTCGTTATGGGAGAAA
TTGCGCCACTTATTCTCAAAGATGAGGATAAATCTGAGCTATTGTCAAAAAATCTGAGTCACCTATTGGG
AAATAGCGACGCTAAACCGGCTATTAACGGAATGCGAGAAATGACAGAAAAGTTAGTCACTGTCTTAGAA
GAGTTAACAATGCGTCAGGATTTACGCTTTTTGACCCTTTTAAGCTGGAAAGGAATGATTTATGACAAGG
GATTATTTCGGAACTATCGCGCTTGGTGTCCTTGTTGTTGTGAAGAGTGGATGCAGAAGAACAAAACTAT
CTATGAACCATTATCATGGTCATTTAAGGACGTAGAATTTTGTTTGATTCACAAACAGCGATTAATAGAA
GAATGTTCTCATTGTGGTGCCCGTTTACCTGTGATGGCTAGGCTTTCACCTGCGGGATTTTGTTCTCGTT
GTTACGGGTGGTTAGGACAGGAAATTAAAGGCGAAGAAGAAATAGAGAAATATCGAGTTAATATTCAAGG
AATTAGCGAATTAATTGCACTTACTCCCCAATTAGGTTATAAACCCATCCCGATCGAGTTAACCCGAAAA
TTACAATTGATTTTGTTAGTGTTTGAACAAGCAATTGGAAAGGATGTGAAGTTATTGGGAGATTTAGGAG
GAATCATGGAATCGTTGAGGATAGCCTCAACAACAAATCAAAGTCAACCTTATCATTTGGTGAAGTTGAT
TATTCCTGTGTGCGAGAAGGCGAAGATTAGTGTATTCCAGTTGTTTGGGTCAGATTTTAAGGAATTGGGC
AAGATATTGTTCGGGAATTTTAGTCTGGAATTAAAGTTATAGTTAATTAACCTAGGCTGCTGCCACCGCT
GAGCAATAACTAGCATAACCCCTTGGGGCCTCTAAACGGGTCTTGAGGGGTTTTTTGCTGAAACCTCAGG
CATTTGAGAAGCACACGGTCACACTGCTTCCGGTAGTGCCCTGAACCGACGACCGGGTCATCGTGGCCGG
ATCTTGCGGCCCCTCGGCTTGAACGAATTGTTAGACATTATTTGCCGACTACCTTGGTGATCTCGCCTTT
CACGTAGTGGACAAATTCTTCCAACTGATCTGCGCGCGAGGCCAAGCGATCTTCTTCTTGTCCAAGATAA
GCCTGTCTAGCTTCAAGTATGACGGGCTGATACTGGGCCGGCAGGCGCTCCATTGCCCAGTCGGCAGCGA
CATCCTTCGGCGCGATTTTGCCGGTTACTGCGCTGTACCAAATGCGGGACAACGTAAGCACTACATTTCG
CTCATCGCCAGCCCAGTCGGGCGGCGAGTTCCATAGCGTTAAGGTTTCATTTAGCGCCTCAAATAGATCC
TGTTCAGGAACCGGATCAAAGAGTTCCTCCGCCGCTGGACCTACCAAGGCAACGCTATGTTCTCTTGCTT
TTGTCAGCAAGATAGCCAGATCAATGTCGATCGTGGCTGGCTCGAAGATACCTGCAAGAATGTCATTGCG
CTGCCATTCTCCAAATTGCAGTTCGCGCTTAGCTGGATAACGCCACGGAATGATGTCGTCGTGCACAACA
ATGGTGACTTCTACAGCGCGGAGAATCTCGCTCTCTCCAGGGGAAGCCGAAGTTTCCAAAAGGTCGTTGA
TCAAAGCTCGCCGCGTTGTTTCATCAAGCCTTACGGTCACCGTAACCAGCAAATCAATATCACTGTGTGG
CTTCAGGCCGCCATCCACTGCGGAGCCGTACAAATGTACGGCCAGCAACGTCGGTTCGAGATGGCGCTCG
ATGACGCCAACTACCTCTGATAGTTGAGTCGATACTTCGGCGATCACCGCTTCCCTCATACTCTTCCTTT
TTCAATATTATTGAAGCATTTATCAGGGTTATTGTCTCATGAGCGGATACATATTTGAATGTATTTAGAA
AAATAAACAAATAGCTAGCTCACTCGGTCGCTACGCTCCGGGCGTGAGACTGCGGCGGGCGCTGCGGACA
CATACAAAGTTACCCACAGATTCCGTGGATAAGCAGGGGACTAACATGTGAGGCAAAACAGCAGGGCCGC
GCCGGTGGCGTTTTTCCATAGGCTCCGCCCTCCTGCCAGAGTTCACATAAACAGACGCTTTTCCGGTGCA
TCTGTGGGAGCCGTGAGGCTCAACCATGAATCTGACAGTACGGGCGAAACCCGACAGGACTTAAAGATCC
CCACCGTTTCCGGCGGGTCGCTCCCTCTTGCGCTCTCCTGTTCCGACCCTGCCGTTTACCGGATACCTGT
TCCGCCTTTCTCCCTTACGGGAAGTGTGGCGCTTTCTCATAGCTCACACACTGGTATCTCGGCTCGGTGT
AGGTCGTTCGCTCCAAGCTGGGCTGTAAGCAAGAACTCCCCGTTCAGCCCGACTGCTGCGCCTTATCCGG
TAACTGTTCACTTGAGTCCAACCCGGAAAAGCACGGTAAAACGCCACTGGCAGCAGCCATTGGTAACTGG
GAGTTCGCAGAGGATTTGTTTAGCTAAACACGCGGTTGCTCTTGAAGTGTGCGCCAAAGTCCGGCTACAC
TGGAAGGACAGATTTGGTTGCTGTGCTCTGCGAAAGCCAGTTACCACGGTTAAGCAGTTCCCCAACTGAC
TTAACCTTCGATCAAACCACCTCCCCAGGTGGTTTTTTCGAAGGTTAAGTCAGTTGGGGAACTGCTTAAC
CTTCGATCAAACCACCTCCCCAGGTGGTTTTTTCGTTTACAGGGCAAAAGATTACGCGCAGAAAAAAAGG
ATCTCAAGAAGATCCTTTGATCTTTTCTACTGAACCGCTCTAGATTTCAGTGCAATTTATCTCTTCAAAT
GTAGCACCTGAAGTCAGCCCCATACGATATAAGTTGTAATTCTCATGTTAGTCATGCCCCGCGCCCACCG
GAAGGAGCTGACTGGGTTGAAGGCTCTCAAGGGCATCGGTCGAGATCCCGGTGCCTAATGAGTGAGCTAA
CTTACATTAATTGCGTTGCGCTCACTGCCCGCTTTCCAGTCGGGAAACCTGTCGTGCCAGCTGCATTAAT
GAATCGGCCAACGCGCGGGGAGAGGCGGTTTGCGTATTGGGCGCCAGGGTGGTTTTTCTTTTCACCAGTG
AGACGGGCAACAGCTGATTGCCCTTCACCGCCTGGCCCTGAGAGAGTTGCAGCAAGCGGTCCACGCTGGT
TTGCCCCAGCAGGCGAAAATCCTGTTTGATGGTGGTTAACGGCGGGATATAACATGAGCTGTCTTCGGTA
TCGTCGTATCCCACTACCGAGATGTCCGCACCAACGCGCAGCCCGGACTCGGTAATGGCGCGCATTGCGC
CCAGCGCCATCTGATCGTTGGCAACCAGCATCGCAGTGGGAACGATGCCCTCATTCAGCATTTGCATGGT
TTGTTGAAAACCGGACATGGCACTCCAGTCGCCTTCCCGTTCCGCTATCGGCTGAATTTGATTGCGAGTG
AGATATTTATGCCAGCCAGCCAGACGCAGACGCGCCGAGACAGAACTTAATGGGCCCGCTAACAGCGCGA
TTTGCTGGTGACCCAATGCGACCAGATGCTCCACGCCCAGTCGCGTACCGTCTTCATGGGAGAAAATAAT
ACTGTTGATGGGTGTCTGGTCAGAGACATCAAGAAATAACGCCGGAACATTAGTGCAGGCAGCTTCCACA
GCAATGGCATCCTGGTCATCCAGCGGATAGTTAATGATCAGCCCACTGACGCGTTGCGCGAGAAGATTGT
GCACCGCCGCTTTACAGGCTTCGACGCCGCTTCGTTCTACCATCGACACCACCACGCTGGCACCCAGTTG
ATCGGCGCGAGATTTAATCGCCGCGACAATTTGCGACGGCGCGTGCAGGGCCAGACTGGAGGTGGCAACG
CCAATCAGCAACGACTGTTTGCCCGCCAGTTGTTGTGCCACGCGGTTGGGAATGTAATTCAGCTCCGCCA
TCGCCGCTTCCACTTTTTCCCGCGTTTTCGCAGAAACGTGGCTGGCCTGGTTCACCACGCGGGAAACGGT
CTGATAAGAGACACCGGCATACTCTGCGACATCGTATAACGTTACTGGTTTCACATTCACCACCCTGAAT
TGACTCTCTTCCGGGCGCTATCATGCCATACCGCGAAAGGTTTTGCGCCATTCGATGGTGTCCGGGATCT
CGACGCTCTCCCTTATGCGACTCCTGCATTAGGAAATTAATACGACTCACTATAGGGGAATTGTGAGCGG
ATAACAATTCCCCTGTAGAAATAATTTTGTTTAACTTTAATAAGGAGATATACCATGGTGAGTCGTGGCT
TTATGCCGTTAGGCGTTGCTCAAGAGAAGTCATTTAATAAGGCCACTGTTAAACGTAGGTGAGTCGTGGC
TTTATGCCGTTAGGCGTTGCTCAAG
Features (pLannotate 1.2.2; 24 found; start..end, strand, type, name):
    107..125     +  promoter       T7 promoter: promoter for bacteriophage T7 RNA polymerase
    126..150     +  protein_bind   lac operator: The lac repressor binds to the lac operator to inhibit transcription in E. coli. This inhibition can be relieved by adding lactose or isopropyl-β-D-thiogalactopyranoside (IPTG). lac repressor encoded by lacI
   4024..4041    +  CDS            SET1 (fragment): solubility-enhancement tag derived from T7 phage gene 10B
   4049..4096    +  terminator     T7 terminator: transcription terminator for bacteriophage T7 RNA polymerase
   4204..4239    -  CDS            TcR (fragment): tetracycline efflux protein; tet; confers resistance to tetracycline
   4242..4260    +  promoter       T7 promoter: promoter for bacteriophage T7 RNA polymerase
   4261..4285    +  protein_bind   lac operator: The lac repressor binds to the lac operator to inhibit transcription in E. coli. This inhibition can be relieved by adding lactose or isopropyl-β-D-thiogalactopyranoside (IPTG). lac repressor encoded by lacI
   4300..4322    +  RBS            RBS: efficient ribosome binding site from bacteriophage T7 gene 10 (Olins and Rangwala, 1989)
   9609..9627    +  promoter       T7 promoter: promoter for bacteriophage T7 RNA polymerase
   9628..9652    +  protein_bind   lac operator: The lac repressor binds to the lac operator to inhibit transcription in E. coli. This inhibition can be relieved by adding lactose or isopropyl-β-D-thiogalactopyranoside (IPTG). lac repressor encoded by lacI
  10695..10712   +  CDS            SET1 (fragment): solubility-enhancement tag derived from T7 phage gene 10B
  10720..10767   +  terminator     T7 terminator: transcription terminator for bacteriophage T7 RNA polymerase
  10888..11679   -  CDS            SmR: aminoglycoside adenylyltransferase (Murphy, 1985); aadA; confers resistance to spectinomycin and streptomycin
  11680..11771   -  promoter       AmpR promoter: bla
  11819..12500   -  rep_origin     CloDF13 ori (fragment): Plasmids containing the CloDF13 (CDF) origin of replication can be propagated in E. coli cells that contain additional plasmids with compatible origins.
  12525..12622   -  rep_origin     CloDF13 ori (fragment): Plasmids containing the CloDF13 (CDF) origin of replication can be propagated in E. coli cells that contain additional plasmids with compatible origins.
  12719..12783   -  CDS            TcR (fragment): tetracycline efflux protein; tet; confers resistance to tetracycline
  12798..12819   -  protein_bind   CAP binding site: CAP binding activates transcription in the presence of cAMP. E. coli catabolite activator protein
  12832..13914   -  CDS            lacI: lac repressor; lacI; The lac repressor binds to the lac operator to inhibit transcription in E. coli. This inhibition can be relieved by adding lactose or isopropyl-β-D-thiogalactopyranoside (IPTG).
  13915..13992   -  promoter       lacI promoter: lacI
  14000..14035   -  CDS            TcR (fragment): tetracycline efflux protein; tet; confers resistance to tetracycline
  14038..14056   +  promoter       T7 promoter: promoter for bacteriophage T7 RNA polymerase
  14057..14081   +  protein_bind   lac operator: The lac repressor binds to the lac operator to inhibit transcription in E. coli. This inhibition can be relieved by adding lactose or isopropyl-β-D-thiogalactopyranoside (IPTG). lac repressor encoded by lacI
  14096..14118   +  RBS            RBS: efficient ribosome binding site from bacteriophage T7 gene 10 (Olins and Rangwala, 1989)
