[The description below was written by a language model from this plasmid's Addgene catalogue record and pLannotate feature annotations shown in this document.]
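Description:
pMS18: pHelper(PmcCAST)_PmcPSP1 is a 14.2 kb bacterial expression plasmid built on the pCDFDuet-1 backbone. It supplies the protein and guide RNA components of a CRISPR-associated transposon (CAST) system from the Peltigera membranacea cyanobiont 210A. It replicates from the CloDF13 (CDF) origin, which gives a low copy number and is compatible with other common origins, so it can be maintained alongside additional plasmids in the same E. coli cell. Selection is through the aadA (SmR) gene, driven here by an AmpR promoter, which confers spectinomycin and streptomycin resistance.

The catalogue lists four inserts: a minimal PmcCAST CRISPR array carrying a spacer for the PmcPSP1 target, the Cascade proteins (Cas6, Cas8, Cas7 and Cas5), the transposition proteins TnsAB, TnsC and TnsD, and PmcTniQ. The automated annotation does not recognise these coding regions or the array. It does show four T7 promoter/lac operator units, two of them followed by the T7 gene 10 ribosome binding site, and two T7 terminators, with large unannotated stretches between them that presumably hold the inserts. The record does not state which insert sits behind which promoter. A lacI gene with its own promoter provides the repressor, so expression depends on T7 RNA polymerase in the host and is inducible with IPTG or lactose. The short SET1 and TcR hits are small fragments and are probably annotation artefacts of backbone sequence rather than functional elements.

As the "pHelper" name suggests, the plasmid serves as the helper component for inducible expression of the PmcCAST machinery with a crRNA directed at PmcPSP1, from work on the homing modes of CRISPR-associated transposons. The record describes no transposon donor or target element on this plasmid.
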