Addgene plasmid #168151: pMS18: pHelper(PmcCAST)_PmcPSP1
Purpose: Inducible expression of PmcCAST proteins with crRNA targeting PmcPSP1.
Depositing lab: Feng Zhang. Depositing organization: Broad Institute. Publication: Dual modes of CRISPR-associated transposon homing. Saito M, Ladha A, Strecker J, Faure G, Neumann E, Altae-Tran H, Macrae RK, Zhang F. Cell. 2021 Apr 29;184(9):2441-2453.e18. doi: 10.1016/j.cell.2021.03.006. Epub 2021 Mar 25. PubMed 33770501.
Backbone
  Vector backbone: pCDFDuet-1
  Backbone manufacturer: Millipore Sigma
  Vector type: Bacterial Expression
Growth in bacteria
  Bacterial resistance: Spectinomycin, 50 μg/mL
  Growth temperature: 37°C
  Growth strain: NEB Stable
  Copy number: Low Copy
Gene/Insert 1
  Gene/Insert name: PmcCAST minimal CRISPR array (with spacer for PmcPSP1)
  Species: Peltigera membranacea cyanobiont 210A
Gene/Insert 2
  Gene/Insert name: PmcCAST Cascade proteins (Cas6, Cas8, Cas7 and Cas5)
  Species: Peltigera membranacea cyanobiont 210A
Gene/Insert 3
  Gene/Insert name: PmcCAST Tns proteins (TnsAB, TnsC and TnsD)
  Species: Peltigera membranacea cyanobiont 210A
Gene/Insert 4
  Gene/Insert name: PmcTniQ
  Species: Peltigera membranacea cyanobiont 210A
Terms and licenses: Academic/Nonprofit Terms; Industry Terms: Not Available to Industry
How to cite: pMS18: pHelper(PmcCAST)_PmcPSP1 was a gift from Feng Zhang (Addgene plasmid # 168151 ; http://n2t.net/addgene:168151 ; RRID:Addgene_168151)
